>Addgene plasmid #54086 | mEmerald-Espin-like-C-18 | depositor partial sequence | sequence record 84261 | insert sequence
GATCCGCTAGCGCTACCGGTCGCCACCATGGTGAGCAAGGGCGAGGAGCTGTTCACCGGGGTGGTGCCCA
TCCTGGTCGAGCTGGACGGCGACGTAAACGGCCACAAGTTCAGCGTGTCCGGCGAGGGCGAGGGCGATGC
CACCTACGGCAAGCTGACCCTGAAGTTCATCTGCACCACCGGCAAGCTGCCCGTGCCCTGGCCCACCCTC
GTGACCACCTTGACCTACGGCGTGCAGTGCTTCGCCCGCTACCCCGACCACATGAAGCAGCACGACTTCT
TCAAGTCCGCCATGCCCGAAGGCTACGTCCAGGAGCGCACCATCTTCTTCAAGGACGACGGCAACTACAA
GACCCGCGCCGAGGTGAAGTTCGAGGGCGACACCCTGGTGAACCGCATCGAGCTGAAGGGCATCGACTTC
AAGGAGGACGGCAACATCCTGGGGCACAAGCTGGAGTACAACTACAACAGCCACAAGGTCTATATCACCG
CCGACAAGCAGAAGAACGGCATCAAGGTGAACTTCAAGACCCGCCACAACATCGAGGACGGCAGCGTGCA
GCTCGCCGACCACTACCAGCAGAACACCCCCATCGGCGACGGCCCCGTGCTGCTGCCCGACAACCACTAC
CTGAGCACCCAGTCCAAGCTGAGCAAAGACCCCAACGAGAAGCGCGATCACATGGTCCTGCTGGAGTTCG
TGACCGCCGCCGGGATCACTCTCGGCATGGACGAGCTGTACAAGTCCGGACTCAGATCTCGAGCTCAAGC
TTCGAATTCCGGTGGCAGCGGCGGGAGTGAGGCGCAGCAGGCACTGGTGGCCTCCAAGGATGGGGATATG
GCCACCTTGGAACGGCTATTTGAGGCTGGTGCCCTAAGACCAGACATCACTGATGATCTGGGGGCTGGCC
TGGTGCATCATGCCACCCGGGCTGGTCACCTGGACTGTGTCAAGTTCCTGGTACAGAGAGCCAAGCTGCC
AGGCAACCAGCAGGCACACAACGGGGCCACACCAGTGCACGATGCAGCAGCCACGGGCAACCTGGCAGAG
CTGTGCTGGCTGGTCCGTGATGCGGGCTGCGGGCTGCAGGACCAAGATGCCTCAGGTGTCTCTCCGCTGC
ACCTGGCTGCCCGGTTTGGACACCCAGCCCTGGTGGAGTGGTTACTCCGTGAGGGCCATGCAGCCACACT
GGAGACGCTGGAAGGGGCCTTACCACTGCACCACGCTGCTGTAAGTGGTGATCTGACCTGTCTGAAACTC
CTGACAGCGGCCCACAGCAGTGGTGTGAACCAGCGGACATGCAGTGGTGCCTCTCCACTCTACCTGGCCT
GCCAAGAGGGCCACCTGCATCTGGCACAGTTCCTGGTGAAAGACTGCGGGGCCGACGTGCGCCTGAGAGC
CCTGGATGGCATGAGCTCATTGCACGCTGCGGCTGCCCACGGCCACTACTCTCTAGTTGTCTGGCTGGTG
ACATTCACAGACATCGGCCTGACAGCACGGGATAATGAAGGAGCCACTGCCCTGCACTTTGCAGCTCGGG
GGGGCCACACACCTATTCTCGACCGGCTCCTGCTCATGGGTGCCCCCATCATGAGAGACTCTTGGGGAGG
GACTCCCCTGCATGATGCAGCCGAGAATGGACACATGGAGTGCTGCCAGACTCTGCTCTCCCACCACGTA
GACCCCTTCCTGCGGGATGAAGATGGGTATACAGCGATAGACCTGGCAGAGTACCATGGACACCAGGATT
GTGCCCAGTTCCTGCGGGAAATGTCTCGGCCGGTGCGGGTCCTGATGACACCCCCACCCCCACCATTTCC
ACCTCCTCCACTGCTGGCTGCAAAACTCTCCCTGGAAGAGGAAAGAAGAGGGGACTCGGGACTCAAAAGC
CCCTCATCTGCAACTCTCAGCCCAGTCTGGCCTGCTCAGCCTGTCCCAAGGGAACCGATGGCCTGCACGG
CCCCTCTGAGGGTCACCACCCCAGATGCTCTTCAGGGGCCTGAGGTGGAAGCCCGGGACTCCCGTGCTGG
CCTAGCCACTCTGCAGCTGGATGGCTTGCCTGCGGGAGATCTTGACATGCTGGTGCCCACACAGGACGAG
CGTGGCCGGCCCATCCCTGAGTGGAAGCGGCAGGTGATGGTGCGGAAGCTACAGGCTCGCCTGGGTGCAG
ACCATCCTCCAGAAGACCAGGACCAGAGTCAGAGGCAGGACTCAGGGCCCACCGCTGCAGAACAGGCAAC
TTGGAGATATTCACAGACGCACCAGGCCATCCTGGGCCCCTTTGGAGAGCTGCTGACGGAGGATGATCTT
GTATACCTGGAGAAGCAGATCAACGACCTGCAGCTCCGGCGACGCTGCCAGGAGTATGAGAGTGAGTTGG
GCCGGCTGGCAGCCCAGCTGCAGGCCCTCCTGCCCGAGCCCCTGGTCAGCATCACCGTCAACAGCCACTT
TCTGCCCCGGGCTCCCGGCCTGGAAGACGAGGAAGCTCCAGTCCTGGCGACTGAACTCGAAGCCTCCGAG
GAGCCGGGGAAGGCCGAGCCCAGAGGGCAGCCGCTGCCCTTCTGGTGCAGCCACATCGGTCGCCTGGTGC
GCAGCATGTCCCTGCTGCTGAAGGGTATGAACGGGCTGGCACAGGGTGAGGAGAAACCACCCTCACCGGT
CCCGCAGGACCTAGGCAAGGAGACCATTGCCGGCCCCTCCCGGAGCGAGGCCCAGCGCGAGATCCAAGAG
TGCGGAGTGTCAGTTCGGACATTGCGGGGGAACTTCGAGTTTGCCCCTGATCTGCCCTGCGCCTTGAACT
CGGGTCCCTGTGAGCTGGGGGTGCGGCCTGGCCAGTGTCTGAGAGGTTGCTGGTCGGCGCCGCCACAGCC
CCGAGGCGACGCGATGGGTGGGGAGCCCGGGCCAGGCGACACAGAGGAGGCCAGCGACTCGGGCATCAGC
TGCGAAGAGGCCCCGTCAGAGGCCGGCGCGGGTCCAGGGCTGGACCTGGCCAGCTTGCGCAAGGAGCGCA
TCGTCATGCTCTTCCTCGGCCATTGGAAGAAGTCAGCCTACACGCCCGCGCTCCGGACGGCAGCCTGCAG
GACCCTGGAGGCTCAGCGTGCACGATCCAGGGGCCCAGAGGCCGCGGGTAGCCCCCGGCCGTCCTCCCCG
CAGCCCAGCGATGGCCCTCGGCTTGGCCACCTGTGGCAGCAGCGTGGCATCATCACCCACCTGCTGGGCA
CCTGGAAAGCCATCATGGCGCACGTGCCCGCCCGGCAGCTGCGGAGGCTGAGCCGCAGGGAGCGTGGGCC
CCTGTCTCCGGAGCAGTTCTTGCCGCACGTGGACGGGGCCCCCGTGCCCTACAACAGCCTCTCGCTGGAC
CTCTTCATGCTTGGCTACTTCCAGCTCCTGGAGTGCGACCTGCCAGCCGAGGAGCGCAAGATGCGCCACC
TGCTGTGCTTCGAGGTTTTCGAGCATCTGGGCGCACACGGCTGGGAGGCTGTGCGAGCCTTCCATAAGGC
AGTGACCGACGAGGTGGCCGCGGGTCGCCGCGCCTGGACCGACGGCTTTGAGGACATCAAAGCCCGCTTC
TTCGGCTCCAGCCAGGGTCCCCCCTGGGACGTGGAGCCAGGTCGCAAGCTGGGCCTGACACCACTCGGGT
CCTTGCCCCATGCTTCCCTTCCTGGCAGCGGCCCTGAACCTGCGGTGCCGCCGAGGCTGGGGTCTGATTC
CCAGGGGAGCAGCTTCAACAGCGGAGACATCTGTGGCTACATCGACCGCAGCTTCGCATTCTGGAAGGAG
AAAGAGGCTGAGATGTTTAACTTTGGAGAATGAGTCGACGGTACCGCGGGCCCGGGATCCACCGGATCTA
GATAACTGAT
