>Addgene plasmid #54086 | mEmerald-Espin-like-C-18 | addgene partial sequence | sequence record 91729 | EGFP-C 5'-CATGGTCCTGCTGGAGTTCGTG-3'
GACGAGCTGTACAAGTCCGGACTCAGATCTCGAGCTCAAGCTTCGAATTCCGGTGGCAGCGGCGGGAGTG
AGGCGCAGCAGGCACTGGTGGCCTCCAAGGATGGGGATATGGCCACCTTGGAACGGCTATTTGAGGCTGG
TGCCCTAAGACCAGACATCACTGATGATCTGGGGGCTGGCCTGGTGCATCATGCCACCCGGGCTGGTCAC
CTGGACTGTGTCAAGTTCCTGGTACAGAGAGCCAAGCTGCCAGGCAACCAGCAGGCACACAACGGGGCCA
CACCAGTGCACGATGCAGCAGCCACGGGCAACCTGGCAGAGCTGTGCTGGCTGGTCCGTGATGCGGGCTG
CGGGCTGCAGGACCAAGATGCCTCAGGTGTCTCTCCGCTGCACCTGGCTGCCCGGTTTGGACACCCAGCC
CTGGTGGAGTGGTTACTCCGTGAGGGCCATGCAGCCACACTGGAGACGCTGGAAGGGGCCTTACCACTGC
ACCACGCTGCTGTAAGTGGTGATCTGACCTGTCTGAAACTCCTGACAGCGGCCCACAGCAGTGGTGTGAA
CCAGCGGACATGCAGTGGTGCCTCTCCACTCTACCTGGCCTGCCAAGAGGGCCACCTGCATCTGGCACAG
TTCCTGGTGAAAGACTGCGGGGCCGACGTGCGCCTGAGAGCCCTGGATGGCATGAGCTCATTGCACGCTG
CGGCTGCCCACGGCCACTACTCTCTAGTTGTCTGGCTGGTGACATTCACAGACATCGGCCTGACAGCACG
GGATAATGAAGGAGCCACTGCCCTGCACTTTGCAGCTCGGG
