[The description below was written by a language model from this plasmid's Addgene catalogue record.]
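Description:
mEmerald-Espin-like-C-18 is a mammalian expression plasmid built on the mEmerald-C1 backbone (about 4.75 kb without insert), designed to produce a fluorescent fusion of the mouse Espin-like protein. The CMV promoter drives strong constitutive transcription in mammalian cells. mEmerald, a bright green GFP-derived fluorescent protein, is supplied by the backbone and sits at the N-terminus of the fusion, so the Espin-like coding sequence lies downstream of the fluorophore. The "C-18" in the name probably refers to this C-type arrangement and an 18-residue linker between the two parts, but the record does not state this. The use of an SV40pA reverse sequencing primer indicates that an SV40 polyadenylation signal follows the insert. The cloning method used to introduce the insert is not recorded, and no feature table is provided, so the size of the insert and the exact junctions cannot be given here.

The plasmid is maintained at high copy number in E. coli under kanamycin selection. In mammalian cells, the neomycin resistance marker allows G418 selection of stable transfectants.

The construct is intended as a live-cell or fixed-cell imaging marker. The depositor lists its localization as actin bundling, so the fusion is expected to label bundled actin structures. The fluorophore has an excitation peak of 487 nm and an emission peak of 509 nm, which suits standard GFP/FITC filter sets. Typical uses would be visualizing the distribution and dynamics of Espin-like protein and its associated actin bundles, or co-imaging with spectrally distinct markers of other cellular structures.
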