Addgene plasmid #54086: mEmerald-Espin-like-C-18
Purpose: Localization: Actin Bundling , Excitation: 487, Emission: 509
Depositing lab: Michael Davidson. Depositing organization: Florida State University, Tallahassee.
Backbone
  Vector backbone: mEmerald-C1
  Backbone size w/o insert (bp): 4750
  Vector type: Mammalian Expression
  Selectable markers: Neomycin (select with G418)
Growth in bacteria
  Bacterial resistance: Kanamycin, 50 μg/mL
  Growth temperature: 37°C
  Growth strain: DH5alpha
  Copy number: High Copy
Gene/Insert
  Gene/Insert name: Espin-like (alt name: NM_001033292.3)
  Species: M. musculus (mouse)
  Promoter: CMV
  Tag / fusion protein: mEmerald (N terminal on backbone)
  Cloning method: Unknown
  Sequencing primers: 5′ CMV-F; 3′ SV40pA-R
Terms and licenses: Academic/Nonprofit Terms; Industry Terms
Depositor comments: . Excitation = 487; Emission = 509. Localization data: Actin Bundling
How to cite: mEmerald-Espin-like-C-18 was a gift from Michael Davidson (Addgene plasmid # 54086 ; http://n2t.net/addgene:54086 ; RRID:Addgene_54086)
